>Addgene plasmid #47121 | TAL3402 | depositor partial sequence | sequence record 67208 | Insert sequence
ATGGACTACAAAGACCATGACGGTGATTATAAAGATCATGACATCGATTACAAGGATGACGATGACAAGA
TGGCCCCCAAGAAGAAGAGGAAGGTGGGCATTCACCGCGGGGTACCTATGGTGGACTTGAGGACACTCGG
TTATTCGCAACAGCAACAGGAGAAAATCAAGCCTAAGGTCAGGAGCACCGTCGCGCAACACCACGAGGCG
CTTGTGGGGCATGGCTTCACTCATGCGCATATTGTCGCGCTTTCACAGCACCCTGCGGCGCTTGGGACGG
TGGCTGTCAAATACCAAGATATGATTGCGGCCCTGCCCGAAGCCACGCACGAGGCAATTGTAGGGGTCGG
TAAACAGTGGTCGGGAGCGCGAGCACTTGAGGCGCTGCTGACTGTGGCGGGTGAGCTTAGGGGGCCTCCG
CTCCAGCTCGACACCGGGCAGCTGCTGAAGATCGCGAAGAGAGGGGGAGTAACAGCGGTAGAGGCAGTGC
ACGCCTGGCGCAATGCGCTCACCGGGGCCCCCTTGAACCTGACCCCAGACCAGGTAGTCGCAATCGCGAA
CAATAATGGGGGAAAGCAAGCCCTGGAAACCGTGCAAAGGTTGTTGCCGGTCCTTTGTCAAGACCACGGC
CTTACACCGGAGCAAGTCGTGGCCATTGCATCCCACGACGGTGGCAAACAGGCTCTTGAGACGGTTCAGA
GACTTCTCCCAGTTCTCTGTCAAGCCCACGGGCTGACTCCCGATCAAGTTGTAGCGATTGCGTCGCATGA
CGGAGGGAAACAAGCATTGGAGACTGTCCAACGGCTCCTTCCCGTGTTGTGTCAAGCCCACGGTTTGACG
CCTGCACAAGTGGTCGCCATCGCCTCCAATATTGGCGGTAAGCAGGCGCTGGAAACAGTACAGCGCCTGC
TGCCTGTACTGTGCCAGGATCATGGACTGACCCCAGACCAGGTAGTCGCAATCGCGAACAATAATGGGGG
AAAGCAAGCCCTGGAAACCGTGCAAAGGTTGTTGCCGGTCCTTTGTCAAGACCACGGCCTTACACCGGAG
CAAGTCGTGGCCATTGCAAATAATAACGGTGGCAAACAGGCTCTTGAGACGGTTCAGAGACTTCTCCCAG
TTCTCTGTCAAGCCCACGGGCTGACTCCCGATCAAGTTGTAGCGATTGCGTCGCATGACGGAGGGAAACA
AGCATTGGAGACTGTCCAACGGCTCCTTCCCGTGTTGTGTCAAGCCCACGGTTTGACGCCTGCACAAGTG
GTCGCCATCGCCTCGAATGGCGGCGGTAAGCAGGCGCTGGAAACAGTACAGCGCCTGCTGCCTGTACTGT
GCCAGGATCATGGACTGACCCCAGACCAGGTAGTCGCAATCGCGTCACATGACGGGGGAAAGCAAGCCCT
GGAAACCGTGCAAAGGTTGTTGCCGGTCCTTTGTCAAGACCACGGCCTTACACCGGAGCAAGTCGTGGCC
ATTGCAAATAATAACGGTGGCAAACAGGCTCTTGAGACGGTTCAGAGACTTCTCCCAGTTCTCTGTCAAG
CCCACGGGCTGACTCCCGATCAAGTTGTAGCGATTGCGTCCAACGGTGGAGGGAAACAAGCATTGGAGAC
TGTCCAACGGCTCCTTCCCGTGTTGTGTCAAGCCCACGGTTTGACGCCTGCACAAGTGGTCGCCATCGCC
TCCAATATTGGCGGTAAGCAGGCGCTGGAAACAGTACAGCGCCTGCTGCCTGTACTGTGCCAGGATCATG
GACTGACCCCAGACCAGGTAGTCGCAATCGCGAACAATAATGGGGGAAAGCAAGCCCTGGAAACCGTGCA
AAGGTTGTTGCCGGTCCTTTGTCAAGACCACGGCCTTACACCGGAGCAAGTCGTGGCCATTGCATCCCAC
GACGGTGGCAAACAGGCTCTTGAGACGGTTCAGAGACTTCTCCCAGTTCTCTGTCAAGCCCACGGGCTGA
CTCCCGATCAAGTTGTAGCGATTGCGTCGCATGACGGAGGGAAACAAGCATTGGAGACTGTCCAACGGCT
CCTTCCCGTGTTGTGTCAAGCCCACGGTTTGACGCCTGCACAAGTGGTCGCCATCGCCTCGAATGGCGGC
GGTAAGCAGGCGCTGGAAACAGTACAGCGCCTGCTGCCTGTACTGTGCCAGGATCATGGACTGACACCCG
AACAGGTGGTCGCCATTGCTAATAATAACGGAGGACGGCCAGCCTTGGAG
