>Addgene plasmid #47121 | TAL3402 | addgene partial sequence | sequence record 68628 | JDS-TALEN-F 5'-TAGGGGTCGGTAAACAGTGG-3'
ACTGTGGCGGGTGAGCTTAGGGGGCCTCCGCTCCAGCTCGACACCGGGCAGCTGCTGAAGATCGCGAAGA
GAGGGGGAGTAACAGCGGTAGAGGCAGTGCACGCCTGGCGCAATGCGCTCACCGGGGCCCCCTTGAACCT
GACCCCAGACCAGGTAGTCGCAATCGCGAACAATAATGGGGGAAAGCAAGCCCTGGAAACCGTGCAAAGG
TTGTTGCCGGTCCTTTGTCAAGACCACGGCCTTACACCGGAGCAAGTCGTGGCCATTGCATCCCACGACG
GTGGCAAACAGGCTCTTGAGACGGTTCAGAGACTTCTCCCAGTTCTCTGTCAAGCCCACGGGCTGACTCC
CGATCAAGTTGTAGCGATTGCGTCGCATGACGGAGGGAAACAAGCATTGGAGACTGTCCAACGGCTCCTT
CCCGTGTTGTGTCAAGCCCACGGTTTGACGCCTGCACAAGTGGTCGCCATCGCCTCCAATATTGGCGGTA
AGCAGGCGCTGGAAACAGTACAGCGCCTGCTGCCTGTACTGTGCCAGGATCATGGACTGACCCCAGACCA
GGTAGTCGCAATCGCGAACAATAATGGGGGAAAGCAAGCCCTGGAAACCGTGCAAAGGTTGTTGCCGGTC
CTTTGTCAAGACCACGGCCTTACACCGGAGCAAGTCGTGGCCATTGCAAATAATAACGGTGGCAAACAGG
CTCTTGAGACGGTTCAGAGACTTCTCCCAGTTCTCTGTCAAGCCCACGGGCTGACTCCCGATCAAGTTGT
AGCGATTGCGTCGCATGACGGAGGGAAACAAGCATTGGAGACTGTCCAACGGCTCCTTCCCGTGTTGTGT
CAAGCCCACGGTTTGACGCCTGCACAAGTGGTCGCCATCGCCTC
