[The description below was written by a language model from this plasmid's Addgene catalogue record.]
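Description:
TAL3402 is a TALEN expression plasmid encoding the left-hand monomer of a nuclease pair directed against the zebrafish (D. rerio) apoeb gene. It is built on the JDS74 backbone (about 6.4 kb without insert), a mammalian expression vector that also carries a T7 promoter. It is maintained in E. coli as a high-copy plasmid under ampicillin selection. No feature table accompanies the record, so the origin of replication and other backbone elements are not itemised. The listed BGH-reverse sequencing primer suggests a BGH polyadenylation region downstream of the coding sequence.

The insert is a roughly 1.4 kb engineered TAL effector repeat array, cloned into the backbone through BsmBI sites that were destroyed in the process, as is typical of type IIS assembly. The backbone supplies the flanking parts of the open reading frame: an N-terminal 3X FLAG tag for detection and a C-terminal wild-type FokI nuclease domain. The expressed product is therefore a FLAG-tagged TALE–FokI fusion that recognises a defined half-site in apoeb. FokI cleaves only as a dimer, so this construct is meant to be used with a matching right-hand TALEN that binds the opposite strand nearby. Together the two monomers make a double-strand break in the spacer between their sites, and error-prone repair of that break can disrupt the gene.

The CMV promoter drives expression in transfected cells. The T7 designation indicates that the plasmid can also serve as a template for in vitro transcription, which would yield TALEN mRNA of the kind commonly injected into zebrafish embryos. This fits the associated work on targeted gene disruption in somatic zebrafish cells. The insert name suggests the plasmid belongs to a community set of zebrafish-targeting TALENs.
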