Addgene plasmid #47121: TAL3402
Depositing lab: Keith Joung. Depositing organization: Massachusetts General Hospital. Publication: Targeted gene disruption in somatic zebrafish cells using engineered TALENs. Sander JD, Cade L, Khayter C, Reyon D, Peterson RT, Joung JK, Yeh JR. Nat Biotechnol. 2011 Aug 5;29(8):697-8. doi: 10.1038/nbt.1934. PubMed 21822241.
Backbone
  Vector backbone: JDS74
  Backbone manufacturer: Addgene plasmid #32288
  Backbone size w/o insert (bp): 6447
  Vector type: Mammalian Expression ; T7
Growth in bacteria
  Bacterial resistance: Ampicillin, 100 μg/mL
  Growth temperature: 37°C
  Growth strain: XL1 Blue
  Copy number: High Copy
Gene/Insert
  Gene/Insert name: ZebrafishCommunity-apoeb-left (alt name: apoeb)
  Species: D. rerio (zebrafish)
  Insert size (bp): 1430
  Entrez Gene: apoeb (a.k.a. apoe, cb82, hm:zeh1311, wu:fa03d06, wu:fa97a11, wu:fc95h12, wu:fj54e06, zeh1311)
  Promoter: CMV
  Tag / fusion protein: 3X Flag (N terminal on backbone); WT FOKI (C terminal on backbone)
  Cloning method: Restriction Enzyme; 5′ cloning site BsmBI (destroyed during cloning); 3′ cloning site BsmBI (destroyed during cloning)
  Sequencing primers: 5′ CMV-F; 3′ BGH-rev
Terms and licenses: Academic/Nonprofit Terms; Industry Terms: Not Available to Industry
Depositor comments: Target binding site: TGCCAGGCTCGTAGCCTG It is strongly recommended that users perform a diagnostic digest to verify this plasmid prior to use. For example, a double digest of the plasmid with BamHI and KpnI should result in two bands at 2.3kb and 5.8kb.
How to cite: TAL3402 was a gift from Keith Joung (Addgene plasmid # 47121 ; http://n2t.net/addgene:47121 ; RRID:Addgene_47121)
